Addgene plasmid #58163: mTagBFP2-mEmerald-FRET
Purpose: (Empty Backbone) Localization: Cytosolic FRET, Excitation: , Emission
Depositing lab: Michael Davidson. Depositing organization: Florida State University, Tallahassee.
Backbone
  Vector backbone: Unknown
  Vector type: Mammalian Expression
  Selectable markers: Neomycin (select with G418)
  Tag / fusion protein: mTagBFP2; mEmerald
Growth in bacteria
  Bacterial resistance: Kanamycin, 50 μg/mL
  Growth temperature: 37°C
  Growth strain: DH5alpha
  Copy number: High Copy
Gene/Insert
  Gene/Insert name: None
  Tag / fusion protein: mTagBFP2; mEmerald
Terms and licenses: Academic/Nonprofit Terms; Industry Terms
Depositor comments: FRET Indicator - Live and Fixed Cells.
How to cite: mTagBFP2-mEmerald-FRET was a gift from Michael Davidson (Addgene plasmid # 58163 ; http://n2t.net/addgene:58163 ; RRID:Addgene_58163)
