[The description below was written by a language model from this plasmid's Addgene catalogue record.]
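Description:
mTagBFP2-mEmerald-FRET is a mammalian expression plasmid that carries two fluorescent proteins, the blue mTagBFP2 and the green mEmerald. According to the record they act together as a cytosolic FRET indicator. The catalogue lists it as an empty backbone with no separate gene insert, so the payload is the fluorescent protein pair itself. The name suggests a tandem fusion, with mTagBFP2 as the donor and mEmerald as the acceptor. In such a pair, the blue protein's emission overlaps the green protein's excitation, and holding the two close together allows energy transfer. However, the record gives no linker, no order or junction details, and no excitation or emission values, since those fields are blank.

The backbone is recorded as unknown, and the promoter driving expression in mammalian cells is not stated. No feature table accompanies the entry, so origins of replication, polyadenylation signals and other regulatory elements cannot be confirmed. The plasmid is propagated in bacteria as a high-copy plasmid under kanamycin selection. It also carries a neomycin resistance marker, which allows transfected mammalian cells to be selected with G418 when stable lines are wanted.

The depositor describes the construct as a FRET indicator for use in both live and fixed cells, with cytosolic localization. Constructs of this kind typically serve as positive-control or calibration standards in FRET imaging. They can be used to check filter sets, measure spectral bleed-through, or benchmark the efficiency of a donor–acceptor pair before building biosensors or interaction assays with the same fluorophores. The record itself does not specify these applications.
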