>Addgene plasmid #58163 | mTagBFP2-mEmerald-FRET | addgene partial sequence | sequence record 119801 | CMV-F 5'-CGCAAATGGGCGGTAGGCGTG-3'
CCGTCAGATCCGCTAGCGCTACCGGACTCAGATCTCGAGCTCAAGCTTCGAATTCACCATGGTGTCTAAG
GGCGAAGAGCTGATTAAGGAGAACATGCACATGAAGCTGTACATGGAGGGCACCGTGGACAACCATCACT
TCAAGTGCACATCCGAGGGCGAAGGCAAGCCCTACGAGGGCACCCAGACCATGAGAATCAAGGTGGTCGA
GGGCGGCCCTCTCCCCTTCGCCTTCGACATCCTGGCTACTAGCTTCCTCTACGGCAGCAAGACCTTCATC
AACCACACCCAGGGCATCCCCGACTTCTTCAAGCAGTCCTTCCCTGAGGGCTTCACATGGGAGAGAGTCA
CCACATACGAAGACGGGGGCGTGCTGACCGCTACCCAGGACACCAGCCTCCAGGACGGCTGCCTCATCTA
CAACGTCAAGATCAGAGGGGTGAACTTCACATCCAACGGCCCTGTGATGCAGAAGAAAACACTCGGCTGG
GAGGCCTTCACCGAGACGCTGTACCCCGCTGACGGCGGCCTGGAAGGCAGAAACGACATGGCCCTGAAGC
TCGTGGGCGGGAGCCATCTGATCGCAAACGCCAAGACCACATATAGATCCAAGAAACCCGCTAAGAACCT
CAAGATGCCTGGCGTCTACTATGTGGACTACAGACTGGAAAGAATCAAGGAGGCCAACAACGAGACCTAC
GTCGAGCAGCACGAGGTGGCAGTGGCCAGATACTGCGACCTCCCTAGCAAACTGGGGCACAAGCTTAATT
