>Addgene plasmid #58163 | mTagBFP2-mEmerald-FRET | addgene partial sequence | sequence record 119804 | SV40pA-R 5'-GAAATTTGTGATGCTATTGC-3'
CAACAACAATTGCATTCATTTTATGTTTTCAGGTTCAGGGGGAGGTGTGGGAGGTTTTTTAAAGCAAGTA
AAACCTCTACAAATGTGGTATGGCTGATTATGATCTAGAGTCGCGGCCGCTTACTTGTACAGCTCGTCCA
TGCCGAGAGTGATCCCGGCGGCGGTCACGAACTCCAGCAGGACCATGTGATCGCGCTTCTCGTTGGGGTC
TTTGCTCAGCTTGGACTGGGTGCTCAGGTAGTGGTTGTCGGGCAGCAGCACGGGGCCGTCGCCGATGGGG
GTGTTCTGCTGGTAGTGGTCGGCGAGCTGCACGCTGCCGTCCTCGATGTTGTGGCGGGTCTTGAAGTTCA
CCTTGATGCCGTTCTTCTGCTTGTCGGCGGTGATATAGACCTTGTGGCTGTTGTAGTTGTACTCCAGCTT
GTGCCCCAGGATGTTGCCGTCCTCCTTGAAGTCGATGCCCTTCAGCTCGATGCGGTTCACCAGGGTGTCG
CCCTCGAACTTCACCTCGGCGCGGGTCTTGTAGTTGCCGTCGTCCTTGAAGAAGATGGTGCGCTCCTGGA
CGTAGCCTTCGGGCATGGCGGACTTGAAGAAGTCGTGCTGCTTCATGTGGTCGGGGTAGCGGGCGAAGCA
CTGCACGCCGTAGGTCAAGGTGGTCACGAGGGTGGGCCAGGGCACG
